Addgene plasmid #214368: pcDNA3-Neo-LUC
Purpose: Expression of the firefly luciferase Protein
Depositing lab: Bertrand Collet. Depositing organization: INRAE Jouy-en-Josas. Publication: Salmonid Double-stranded RNA-Dependent Protein Kinase Activates Apoptosis and Inhibits Protein Synthesis. Chaumont L, Peruzzi M, Huetz F, Raffy C, Le Hir J, Minke J, Boudinot P, Collet B. J Immunol. 2024 Jul 26:ji2400076. doi: 10.4049/jimmunol.2400076. PubMed 39058317.
Backbone
  Vector backbone: pcDNA3-Neo
  Vector type: Mammalian Expression
  Selectable markers: Neomycin (select with G418)
Growth in bacteria
  Bacterial resistance: Ampicillin, 100 μg/mL
  Growth temperature: 37°C
  Growth strain: DH5alpha
  Copy number: High Copy
Gene/Insert
  Gene/Insert name: LUC
  Species: Photinus pyralis
  Promoter: CMV
  Cloning method: Restriction Enzyme; 5′ cloning site Unknown (unknown if destroyed); 3′ cloning site Unknown (unknown if destroyed)
  Sequencing primers: 5′ GGCTAACTAGAGAACCCACTG; 3′ GGCAACTAGAAGGCACAGTC
Terms and licenses: Academic/Nonprofit Terms; Industry Terms: Not Available to Industry
How to cite: pcDNA3-Neo-LUC was a gift from Bertrand Collet (Addgene plasmid # 214368 ; http://n2t.net/addgene:214368 ; RRID:Addgene_214368)
