[The description below was written by a language model from this plasmid's Addgene catalogue record and pLannotate feature annotations shown in this document.]
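Description:
pcDNA3-Neo-LUC is a mammalian expression plasmid of about 7.1 kb, built on the pcDNA3-Neo backbone, that drives constitutive expression of firefly (Photinus pyralis) luciferase. It is propagated in E. coli as a high-copy plasmid through a ColE1/pUC-type origin, with selection by ampicillin via the β-lactamase gene and its own promoter. An f1 origin is also present, which in principle allows single-stranded DNA production. For selection in transfected eukaryotic cells, an SV40 enhancer/early promoter drives the neomycin phosphotransferase gene, followed by an SV40 polyadenylation signal, conferring G418 resistance.

The payload is the luciferase coding sequence, annotated as the enhanced luc+ version, placed downstream of the human cytomegalovirus immediate-early enhancer and promoter and terminated by the bovine growth hormone polyadenylation signal. No epitope tags or fusion partners are annotated. A T7 promoter lies upstream of the insert and an inverted SP6 promoter downstream, as is typical of pcDNA3-type polylinkers, allowing in vitro transcription or sequencing across the insert. The restriction sites used for cloning are recorded as unknown. Several short annotated fragments (a truncated HIV-1 LTR piece, a partial SV40 promoter, ble and lacI fragments, lac promoter/operator elements and a bom fragment) appear to be backbone remnants or similarity matches rather than functional modules.

The stated purpose is simply expression of the firefly luciferase protein. Such a constitutive reporter is commonly used to read out transfection efficiency or overall protein synthesis, which would fit the associated publication on a salmonid protein kinase that inhibits protein synthesis. The record does not spell out the specific assay.
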