Features (pLannotate 1.2.2; 21 found; start..end, strand, type, name):
     49..101     -  misc_feature   bom (fragment): basis of mobility region from pBR322
    256..635     +  enhancer       CMV enhancer: human cytomegalovirus immediate early enhancer
    636..839     +  promoter       CMV promoter: human cytomegalovirus (CMV) immediate early promoter
    835..868     +  LTR            5' LTR (truncated) (fragment): truncated 5' long terminal repeat (LTR) from HIV-1
    884..902     +  promoter       T7 promoter: promoter for bacteriophage T7 RNA polymerase
    945..2597    +  CDS            luciferase: firefly luciferase; luc+; enhanced luc+ version of the luciferase gene
   2639..2657    -  promoter       SP6 promoter: promoter for bacteriophage SP6 RNA polymerase
   2683..2907    +  polyA_signal   bGH poly(A) signal: bovine growth hormone polyadenylation signal
   2911..2932    +  promoter       SV40 promoter (fragment): SV40 enhancer and early promoter
   2953..3381    +  rep_origin     f1 ori (sequence partly withheld): f1 bacteriophage origin of replication; arrow indicates direction of (+) strand synthesis
   3395..3724    +  promoter       SV40 promoter: SV40 enhancer and early promoter
   3791..4582    +  CDS            neo: KKA2_KLEPN - Also known as kan, nptII. Experimental evidence at protein level: Swiss-Prot protein existence level 1. Resistance to kanamycin, neomycin, paromomycin, ribostamycin, butirosin and gentamicin B. From Klebsiella pneumoniae.
   4606..4764    +  CDS            ble (fragment): BLE_KLEPN - Experimental evidence at protein level: Swiss-Prot protein existence level 1. Binding protein with a strong affinity to the bleomycin family of antibiotics. Binds to CL990; an antimitotic-antibiotic compound. From Klebsiella pneumoniae.
   4759..4880    +  polyA_signal   SV40 poly(A) signal: SV40 polyadenylation signal
   4953..4969    -  protein_bind   lac operator: The lac repressor binds to the lac operator to inhibit transcription in E. coli. This inhibition can be relieved by adding lactose or isopropyl-β-D-thiogalactopyranoside (IPTG). lac repressor encoded by lacI
   4977..5007    -  promoter       lac promoter: promoter for the E. coli lac operon
   5022..5043    -  protein_bind   CAP binding site: CAP binding activates transcription in the presence of cAMP. E. coli catabolite activator protein
   5056..5148    -  CDS            lacI (fragment): lac repressor; lacI; The lac repressor binds to the lac operator to inhibit transcription in E. coli. This inhibition can be relieved by adding lactose or isopropyl-β-D-thiogalactopyranoside (IPTG).
   5331..5919    -  rep_origin     ori: high-copy-number ColE1/pMB1/pBR322/pUC origin of replication
   6090..6950    -  CDS            AmpR: β-lactamase; bla; confers resistance to ampicillin, carbenicillin, and related antibiotics
   6951..7055    -  promoter       AmpR promoter: bla
>Addgene plasmid #214368 | pcDNA3-Neo-LUC | addgene full sequence | sequence record 423971 | Addgene NGS Result
CGAAAAGTGCCACCTGACGTCGACGGATCGGGAGATCTCCCGATCCCCTATGGTGCACTCTCAGTACAAT
CTGCTCTGATGCCGCATAGTTAAGCCAGTATCTGCTCCCTGCTTGTGTGTTGGAGGTCGCTGAGTAGTGC
GCGAGCAAAATTTAAGCTACAACAAGGCAAGGCTTGACCGACAATTGCATGAAGAATCTGCTTAGGGTTA
GGCGTTTTGCGCTGCTTCGCGATGTACGGGCCAGATATACGCGTTGACATTGATTATTGACTAGTTATTA
ATAGTAATCAATTACGGGGTCATTAGTTCATAGCCCATATATGGAGTTCCGCGTTACATAACTTACGGTA
AATGGCCCGCCTGGCTGACCGCCCAACGACCCCCGCCCATTGACGTCAATAATGACGTATGTTCCCATAG
TAACGCCAATAGGGACTTTCCATTGACGTCAATGGGTGGAGTATTTACGGTAAACTGCCCACTTGGCAGT
ACATCAAGTGTATCATATGCCAAGTACGCCCCCTATTGACGTCAATGACGGTAAATGGCCCGCCTGGCAT
TATGCCCAGTACATGACCTTATGGGACTTTCCTACTTGGCAGTACATCTACGTATTAGTCATCGCTATTA
CCATGGTGATGCGGTTTTGGCAGTACATCAATGGGCGTGGATAGCGGTTTGACTCACGGGGATTTCCAAG
TCTCCACCCCATTGACGTCAATGGGAGTTTGTTTTGGCACCAAAATCAACGGGACTTTCCAAAATGTCGT
AACAACTCCGCCCCATTGACGCAAATGGGCGGTAGGCGTGTACGGTGGGAGGTCTATATAAGCAGAGCTC
TCTGGCTAACTAGAGAACCCACTGCTTACTGGCTTATCGAAATTAATACGACTCACTATAGGGAGACCCA
AGCTTGGCATTCCGGTACTGTTGGTAAAGCCACCATGGAAGACGCCAAAAACATAAAGAAAGGCCCGGCG
CCATTCTATCCGCTGGAAGATGGAACCGCTGGAGAGCAACTGCATAAGGCTATGAAGAGATACGCCCTGG
TTCCTGGAACAATTGCTTTTACAGATGCACATATCGAGGTGGACATCACTTACGCTGAGTACTTCGAAAT
GTCCGTTCGGTTGGCAGAAGCTATGAAACGATATGGGCTGAATACAAATCACAGAATCGTCGTATGCAGT
GAAAACTCTCTTCAATTCTTTATGCCGGTGTTGGGCGCGTTATTTATCGGAGTTGCAGTTGCGCCCGCGA
ACGACATTTATAATGAACGTGAATTGCTCAACAGTATGGGCATTTCGCAGCCTACCGTGGTGTTCGTTTC
CAAAAAGGGGTTGCAAAAAATTTTGAACGTGCAAAAAAAGCTCCCAATCATCCAAAAAATTATTATCATG
GATTCTAAAACGGATTACCAGGGATTTCAGTCGATGTACACGTTCGTCACATCTCATCTACCTCCCGGTT
TTAATGAATACGATTTTGTGCCAGAGTCCTTCGATAGGGACAAGACAATTGCACTGATCATGAACTCCTC
TGGATCTACTGGTCTGCCTAAAGGTGTCGCTCTGCCTCATAGAACTGCCTGCGTGAGATTCTCGCATGCC
AGAGATCCTATTTTTGGCAATCAAATCATTCCGGATACTGCGATTTTAAGTGTTGTTCCATTCCATCACG
GTTTTGGAATGTTTACTACACTCGGATATTTGATATGTGGATTTCGAGTCGTCTTAATGTATAGATTTGA
AGAAGAGCTGTTTCTGAGGAGCCTTCAGGATTACAAGATTCAAAGTGCGCTGCTGGTGCCAACCCTATTC
TCCTTCTTCGCCAAAAGCACTCTGATTGACAAATACGATTTATCTAATTTACACGAAATTGCTTCTGGTG
GCGCTCCCCTCTCTAAGGAAGTCGGGGAAGCGGTTGCCAAGAGGTTCCATCTGCCAGGTATCAGGCAAGG
ATATGGGCTCACTGAGACTACATCAGCTATTCTGATTACACCCGAGGGGGATGATAAACCGGGCGCGGTC
GGTAAAGTTGTTCCATTTTTTGAAGCGAAGGTTGTGGATCTGGATACCGGGAAAACGCTGGGCGTTAATC
AAAGAGGCGAACTGTGTGTGAGAGGTCCTATGATTATGTCCGGTTATGTAAACAATCCGGAAGCGACCAA
CGCCTTGATTGACAAGGATGGATGGCTACATTCTGGAGACATAGCTTACTGGGACGAAGACGAACACTTC
TTCATCGTTGACCGCCTGAAGTCTCTGATTAAGTACAAAGGCTATCAGGTGGCTCCCGCTGAATTGGAAT
CCATCTTGCTCCAACACCCCAACATCTTCGACGCAGGTGTCGCAGGTCTTCCCGACGATGACGCCGGTGA
ACTTCCCGCCGCCGTTGTTGTTTTGGAGCACGGAAAGACGGTGACGGAAAAAGAGATCGTGGATTACGTC
GCCAGTCAAGTAACAACCGCGAAAAAGTTGCGCGGAGGAGTTGTGTTTGTGGACGAAGTACCGAAAGGTC
TTACCGGAAAACTCGACGCAAGAAAAATCAGAGAGATCCTCATAAAGGCCAAGAAGGGCGGAAAGATCGC
CGTGTAATTCTAGAGCGGCCGCTCGAGCATGCATCTAGAGGGCCCTATTCTATAGTGTCACCTAAATGCT
AGAGCTCGCTGATCAGCCTCGACTGTGCCTTCTAGTTGCCAGCCATCTGTTGTTTGCCCCTCCCCCGTGC
CTTCCTTGACCCTGGAAGGTGCCACTCCCACTGTCCTTTCCTAATAAAATGAGGAAATTGCATCGCATTG
TCTGAGTAGGTGTCATTCTATTCTGGGGGGTGGGGTGGGGCAGGACAGCAAGGGGGAGGATTGGGAAGAC
AATAGCAGGCATGCTGGGGATGCGGTGGGCTCTATGGCTTCTGAGGCGGAAAGAACCAGCTGGGGCTCTA
GGGGGTATCCCC
[124 nt withheld, positions 2953-3076]
C
[91 nt withheld, positions 3078-3168]
A
[49 nt withheld, positions 3170-3218]
CCTTTGACGTTGGAGTCCACGTTCTTT
[37 nt withheld, positions 3246-3282]
ACCCTATCTCGGTCTATTCTTTTGATTTATAAGGGATTTTGCCGATTTCGGCCTATTGGTTAAAAAATGA
GCTGATTTAACAAAAATTTAACGCGAATTAATTCTGTGGAATGTGTGTCAGTTAGGGTGTGGAAAGTCCC
CAGGCTCCCCAGCAGGCAGAAGTATGCAAAGCATGCATCTCAATTAGTCAGCAACCAGGTGTGGAAAGTC
CCCAGGCTCCCCAGCAGGCAGAAGTATGCAAAGCATGCATCTCAATTAGTCAGCAACCATAGTCCCGCCC
CTAACTCCGCCCATCCCGCCCCTAACTCCGCCCAGTTCCGCCCATTCTCCGCCCCATGGCTGACTAATTT
TTTTTATTTATGCAGAGGCCGAGGCCGCCTCTGCCTCTGAGCTATTCCAGAAGTAGTGAGGAGGCTTTTT
TGGAGGCCTAGGCTTTTGCAAAAAGCTCCCGGGAGCTTGTATATCCATTTTCGGATCTGATCAAGAGACA
GGATGAGGATCGTTTCGCATGATTGAACAAGATGGATTGCACGCAGGTTCTCCGGCCGCTTGGGTGGAGA
GGCTATTCGGCTATGACTGGGCACAACAGACAATCGGCTGCTCTGATGCCGCCGTGTTCCGGCTGTCAGC
GCAGGGGCGCCCGGTTCTTTTTGTCAAGACCGACCTGTCCGGTGCCCTGAATGAACTGCAGGACGAGGCA
GCGCGGCTATCGTGGCTGGCCACGACGGGCGTTCCTTGCGCAGCTGTGCTCGACGTTGTCACTGAAGCGG
GAAGGGACTGGCTGCTATTGGGCGAAGTGCCGGGGCAGGATCTCCTGTCATCTCACCTTGCTCCTGCCGA
GAAAGTATCCATCATGGCTGATGCAATGCGGCGGCTGCATACGCTTGATCCGGCTACCTGCCCATTCGAC
CACCAAGCGAAACATCGCATCGAGCGAGCACGTACTCGGATGGAAGCCGGTCTTGTCGATCAGGATGATC
TGGACGAAGAGCATCAGGGGCTCGCGCCAGCCGAACTGTTCGCCAGGCTCAAGGCGCGCATGCCCGACGG
CGAGGATCTCGTCGTGACCCATGGCGATGCCTGCTTGCCGAATATCATGGTGGAAAATGGCCGCTTTTCT
GGATTCATCGACTGTGGCCGGCTGGGTGTGGCGGACCGCTATCAGGACATAGCGTTGGCTACCCGTGATA
TTGCTGAAGAGCTTGGCGGCGAATGGGCTGACCGCTTCCTCGTGCTTTACGGTATCGCCGCTCCCGATTC
GCAGCGCATCGCCTTCTATCGCCTTCTTGACGAGTTCTTCTGAGCGGGACTCTGGGGTTCGAAATGACCG
ACCAAGCGACGCCCAACCTGCCATCACGAGATTTCGATTCCACCGCCGCCTTCTATGAAAGGTTGGGCTT
CGGAATCGTTTTCCGGGACGCCGGCTGGATGATCCTCCAGCGCGGGGATCTCATGCTGGAGTTCTTCGCC
CACCCCAACTTGTTTATTGCAGCTTATAATGGTTACAAATAAAGCAATAGCATCACAAATTTCACAAATA
AAGCATTTTTTTCACTGCATTCTAGTTGTGGTTTGTCCAAACTCATCAATGTATCTTATCATGTCTGTAT
ACCGTCGACCTCTAGCTAGAGCTTGGCGTAATCATGGTCATAGCTGTTTCCTGTGTGAAATTGTTATCCG
CTCACAATTCCACACAACATACGAGCCGGAAGCATAAAGTGTAAAGCCTGGGGTGCCTAATGAGTGAGCT
AACTCACATTAATTGCGTTGCGCTCACTGCCCGCTTTCCAGTCGGGAAACCTGTCGTGCCAGCTGCATTA
ATGAATCGGCCAACGCGCGGGGAGAGGCGGTTTGCGTATTGGGCGCTCTTCCGCTTCCTCGCTCACTGAC
TCGCTGCGCTCGGTCGTTCGGCTGCGGCGAGCGGTATCAGCTCACTCAAAGGCGGTAATACGGTTATCCA
CAGAATCAGGGGATAACGCAGGAAAGAACATGTGAGCAAAAGGCCAGCAAAAGGCCAGGAACCGTAAAAA
GGCCGCGTTGCTGGCGTTTTTCCATAGGCTCCGCCCCCCTGACGAGCATCACAAAAATCGACGCTCAAGT
CAGAGGTGGCGAAACCCGACAGGACTATAAAGATACCAGGCGTTTCCCCCTGGAAGCTCCCTCGTGCGCT
CTCCTGTTCCGACCCTGCCGCTTACCGGATACCTGTCCGCCTTTCTCCCTTCGGGAAGCGTGGCGCTTTC
TCATAGCTCACGCTGTAGGTATCTCAGTTCGGTGTAGGTCGTTCGCTCCAAGCTGGGCTGTGTGCACGAA
CCCCCCGTTCAGCCCGACCGCTGCGCCTTATCCGGTAACTATCGTCTTGAGTCCAACCCGGTAAGACACG
ACTTATCGCCACTGGCAGCAGCCACTGGTAACAGGATTAGCAGAGCGAGGTATGTAGGCGGTGCTACAGA
GTTCTTGAAGTGGTGGCCTAACTACGGCTACACTAGAAGAACAGTATTTGGTATCTGCGCTCTGCTGAAG
CCAGTTACCTTCGGAAAAAGAGTTGGTAGCTCTTGATCCGGCAAACAAACCACCGCTGGTAGCGGTGGTT
TTTTTGTTTGCAAGCAGCAGATTACGCGCAGAAAAAAAGGATCTCAAGAAGATCCTTTGATCTTTTCTAC
GGGGTCTGACGCTCAGTGGAACGAAAACTCACGTTAAGGGATTTTGGTCATGAGATTATCAAAAAGGATC
TTCACCTAGATCCTTTTAAATTAAAAATGAAGTTTTAAATCAATCTAAAGTATATATGAGTAAACTTGGT
CTGACAGTTACCAATGCTTAATCAGTGAGGCACCTATCTCAGCGATCTGTCTATTTCGTTCATCCATAGT
TGCCTGACTCCCCGTCGTGTAGATAACTACGATACGGGAGGGCTTACCATCTGGCCCCAGTGCTGCAATG
ATACCGCGAGACCCACGCTCACCGGCTCCAGATTTATCAGCAATAAACCAGCCAGCCGGAAGGGCCGAGC
GCAGAAGTGGTCCTGCAACTTTATCCGCCTCCATCCAGTCTATTAATTGTTGCCGGGAAGCTAGAGTAAG
TAGTTCGCCAGTTAATAGTTTGCGCAACGTTGTTGCCATTGCTACAGGCATCGTGGTGTCACGCTCGTCG
TTTGGTATGGCTTCATTCAGCTCCGGTTCCCAACGATCAAGGCGAGTTACATGATCCCCCATGTTGTGCA
AAAAAGCGGTTAGCTCCTTCGGTCCTCCGATCGTTGTCAGAAGTAAGTTGGCCGCAGTGTTATCACTCAT
GGTTATGGCAGCACTGCATAATTCTCTTACTGTCATGCCATCCGTAAGATGCTTTTCTGTGACTGGTGAG
TACTCAACCAAGTCATTCTGAGAATAGTGTATGCGGCGACCGAGTTGCTCTTGCCCGGCGTCAATACGGG
ATAATACCGCGCCACATAGCAGAACTTTAAAAGTGCTCATCATTGGAAAACGTTCTTCGGGGCGAAAACT
CTCAAGGATCTTACCGCTGTTGAGATCCAGTTCGATGTAACCCACTCGTGCACCCAACTGATCTTCAGCA
TCTTTTACTTTCACCAGCGTTTCTGGGTGAGCAAAAACAGGAAGGCAAAATGCCGCAAAAAAGGGAATAA
GGGCGACACGGAAATGTTGAATACTCATACTCTTCCTTTTTCAATATTATTGAAGCATTTATCAGGGTTA
TTGTCTCATGAGCGGATACATATTTGAATGTATTTAGAAAAATAAACAAATAGGGGTTCCGCGCACATTT
CCC
